Addgene plasmid #63104: Frt-V5-hspB3
Purpose: Expression of HSPB3 (small HSP) tagged with V5 in mammalian cells
Depositing lab: Harm Kampinga. Depositing organization: University Medical Center Groningen. Publication: HSPB7 is the most potent polyQ aggregation suppressor within the HSPB family of molecular chaperones. Vos MJ, Zijlstra MP, Kanon B, van Waarde-Verhagen MA, Brunt ER, Oosterveld-Hut HM, Carra S, Sibon OC, Kampinga HH. Hum Mol Genet. 2010 Dec 1;19(23):4677-93. doi: 10.1093/hmg/ddq398. Epub 2010 Sep 15. PubMed 20843828.
Backbone
  Vector backbone: pCMV
  Modifications to backbone: FRT is N-term on HygroB
  Vector type: Mammalian Expression
Growth in bacteria
  Bacterial resistance: Ampicillin, 100 μg/mL
  Growth temperature: 37°C
  Growth strain: DH5alpha
  Copy number: Unknown
Gene/Insert
  Gene/Insert name: hspb3
  Species: H. sapiens (human)
  Entrez Gene: HSPB3 (a.k.a. DHMN2C, HMN2C, HSPL27)
  Promoter: CMV
  Tag / fusion protein: V5 (N terminal on insert)
  Cloning method: Unknown
  Sequencing primers: 5′ CMV-F; 3′ BGH-rev
Terms and licenses: Academic/Nonprofit Terms; Industry Terms: Not Available to Industry
How to cite: Frt-V5-hspB3 was a gift from Harm Kampinga (Addgene plasmid # 63104 ; http://n2t.net/addgene:63104 ; RRID:Addgene_63104)
