[The description below was written by a language model from this plasmid's Addgene catalogue record and pLannotate feature annotations shown in this document.]
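Description:
Frt-V5-hspB3 is a 5,630 nt mammalian expression plasmid, catalogued on a pCMV backbone, that produces human HSPB3, a member of the small heat shock protein (HSPB) family, carrying an N-terminal V5 epitope tag. It is propagated in E. coli through a high-copy ColE1/pUC-type origin and selected with ampicillin via a β-lactamase gene under its own promoter. Only fragments of an f1 origin and of lac regulatory elements are annotated, and these appear to be backbone remnants.

The expression cassette consists of the human cytomegalovirus immediate early enhancer and promoter, followed by the V5 tag, the HSPB3 coding sequence and a bovine growth hormone polyadenylation signal. Immediately downstream of the CMV promoter the annotation picks up two short hits to tet operator-containing promoters. This pattern suggests a CMV promoter with tandem tet operators, which would allow tetracycline-regulated expression in cells that produce the Tet repressor, although the catalogue entry lists the promoter simply as CMV.

A second unit places an FRT site directly upstream of a hygromycin resistance coding sequence, followed by an SV40 polyadenylation signal, which matches the depositor's note that FRT lies at the N-terminus of HygroB. No complete promoter is annotated in front of this gene. That arrangement is typical of FLP-mediated integration systems, where recombination into a genomic FRT site supplies the elements needed to express hygromycin resistance and so selects for single-copy, site-specific integrants.

The stated purpose is expression of V5-tagged HSPB3 in mammalian cells. The associated publication compared HSPB family chaperones as suppressors of polyglutamine aggregation.
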