Features (pLannotate 1.2.2; 22 found; start..end, strand, type, name):
     28..80      -  misc_feature   bom (fragment): basis of mobility region from pBR322
    235..614     +  enhancer       CMV enhancer: human cytomegalovirus immediate early enhancer
    615..818     +  promoter       CMV promoter: human cytomegalovirus (CMV) immediate early promoter
    820..839     +  promoter       PLtetO-1 promoter (fragment): modified phage lambda PL promoter with tet operator sites (Lutz and Bujard, 1997)
    841..860     +  promoter       PLtetO-1 promoter (fragment): modified phage lambda PL promoter with tet operator sites (Lutz and Bujard, 1997)
    868..901     +  promoter       TRE3GV promoter (fragment): 3rd-generation Tet-responsive promoter that can be activated by binding of Tet-On® 3G, optimized for retroviral and lentiviral vectors
    996..1037    +  CDS            V5 tag: epitope tag from simian virus 5
   1059..1508    +  CDS            HSPB3: HSPB3_HUMAN - Also known as HSP27, HSPL27. Experimental evidence at protein level: Swiss-Prot protein existence level 1. Inhibitor of actin polymerization. From Homo sapiens (Human).
   1588..1812    +  polyA_signal   bGH poly(A) signal: bovine growth hormone polyadenylation signal
   1816..1837    +  promoter       SV40 promoter (fragment): SV40 enhancer and early promoter
   1858..2091    +  rep_origin     f1 ori (fragment) (sequence partly withheld): f1 bacteriophage origin of replication; arrow indicates direction of (+) strand synthesis
   2096..2143    +  protein_bind   FRT: FLP-mediated recombination occurs in the 8-bp core sequence TCTAGAAA (Turan and Bode, 2011). FLP recombinase from the Saccharomyces cerevisiae 2μ plasmid
   2151..3173    +  CDS            HygR: aminoglycoside phosphotransferase from E. coli; aph(4)-Ia; confers resistance to hygromycin
   3183..3308    +  CDS            ble (fragment): BLE_KLEPN - Experimental evidence at protein level: Swiss-Prot protein existence level 1. Binding protein with a strong affinity to the bleomycin family of antibiotics. Binds to CL990; an antimitotic-antibiotic compound. From Klebsiella pneumoniae.
   3303..3424    +  polyA_signal   SV40 poly(A) signal: SV40 polyadenylation signal
   3497..3513    -  protein_bind   lac operator: The lac repressor binds to the lac operator to inhibit transcription in E. coli. This inhibition can be relieved by adding lactose or isopropyl-β-D-thiogalactopyranoside (IPTG). lac repressor encoded by lacI
   3521..3551    -  promoter       lac promoter: promoter for the E. coli lac operon
   3566..3587    -  protein_bind   CAP binding site: CAP binding activates transcription in the presence of cAMP. E. coli catabolite activator protein
   3600..3692    -  CDS            lacI (fragment): lac repressor; lacI; The lac repressor binds to the lac operator to inhibit transcription in E. coli. This inhibition can be relieved by adding lactose or isopropyl-β-D-thiogalactopyranoside (IPTG).
   3875..4463    -  rep_origin     ori: high-copy-number ColE1/pMB1/pBR322/pUC origin of replication
   4634..5494    -  CDS            AmpR: β-lactamase; bla; confers resistance to ampicillin, carbenicillin, and related antibiotics
   5495..5599    -  promoter       AmpR promoter: bla
>Addgene plasmid #63104 | Frt-V5-hspB3 | depositor full sequence | sequence record 104510 | Full Sequence
GACGGATCGGGAGATCTCCCGATCCCCTATGGTGCACTCTCAGTACAATCTGCTCTGATGCCGCATAGTT
AAGCCAGTATCTGCTCCCTGCTTGTGTGTTGGAGGTCGCTGAGTAGTGCGCGAGCAAAATTTAAGCTACA
ACAAGGCAAGGCTTGACCGACAATTGCATGAAGAATCTGCTTAGGGTTAGGCGTTTTGCGCTGCTTCGCG
ATGTACGGGCCAGATATACGCGTTGACATTGATTATTGACTAGTTATTAATAGTAATCAATTACGGGGTC
ATTAGTTCATAGCCCATATATGGAGTTCCGCGTTACATAACTTACGGTAAATGGCCCGCCTGGCTGACCG
CCCAACGACCCCCGCCCATTGACGTCAATAATGACGTATGTTCCCATAGTAACGCCAATAGGGACTTTCC
ATTGACGTCAATGGGTGGAGTATTTACGGTAAACTGCCCACTTGGCAGTACATCAAGTGTATCATATGCC
AAGTACGCCCCCTATTGACGTCAATGACGGTAAATGGCCCGCCTGGCATTATGCCCAGTACATGACCTTA
TGGGACTTTCCTACTTGGCAGTACATCTACGTATTAGTCATCGCTATTACCATGGTGATGCGGTTTTGGC
AGTACATCAATGGGCGTGGATAGCGGTTTGACTCACGGGGATTTCCAAGTCTCCACCCCATTGACGTCAA
TGGGAGTTTGTTTTGGCACCAAAATCAACGGGACTTTCCAAAATGTCGTAACAACTCCGCCCCATTGACG
CAAATGGGCGGTAGGCGTGTACGGTGGGAGGTCTATATAAGCAGAGCTCTCCCTATCAGTGATAGAGATC
TCCCTATCAGTGATAGAGATCGTCGACGAGCTCGTTTAGTGAACCGTCAGATCGCCTGGAGACGCCATCC
ACGCTGTTTTGACCTCCATAGAAGACACCGGGACCGATCCAGCCTCCGGACTCTAGCGTTTAAACTTAAG
CTTGAATTCACCATGGGTAAGCCTATCCCTAACCCTCTCCTCGGTCTCGATTCTACGGGATCCAAAAGCG
GCCGCACCATGGCAAAAATCATTTTGAGGCACCTCATAGAGATTCCAGTGCGTTACCAGGAAGAGTTTGA
AGCTCGAGGTCTAGAAGACTGCAGGCTGGATCATGCTTTATATGCACTGCCTGGGCCAACCATCGTGGAC
CTGAGGAAAACCAGGGCAGCGCAGTCTCCTCCAGTGGACTCAGCGGCAGAGACGCCACCCCGAGAAGGCA
AATCCCACTTTCAGATCCTGCTGGACGTGGTCCAGTTCCTCCCTGAAGACATCATCATTCAGACCTTCGA
AGGCTGGCTACTGATAAAAGCACAACACGGAACCAGAATGGATGAGCACGGTTTTATCTCAAGAAGCTTC
ACCCGACAGTACAAACTACCAGATGGCGTGGAAATCAAAGATTTGTCTGCAGTCCTCTGTCATGATGGAA
TTTTGGTGGTGGAAGTAAAGGATCCAGTTGGGACTAAGTGACATCGTATCGGTTCCTGTTCAGAACGCGC
CAAAATCGAGTCTAGAGGGCCCGTTTAAACCCGCTGATCAGCCTCGACTGTGCCTTCTAGTTGCCAGCCA
TCTGTTGTTTGCCCCTCCCCCGTGCCTTCCTTGACCCTGGAAGGTGCCACTCCCACTGTCCTTTCCTAAT
AAAATGAGGAAATTGCATCGCATTGTCTGAGTAGGTGTCATTCTATTCTGGGGGGTGGGGTGGGGCAGGA
CAGCAAGGGGGAGGATTGGGAAGACAATAGCAGGCATGCTGGGGATGCGGTGGGCTCTATGGCTTCTGAG
GCGGAAAGAACCAGCTGGGGCTCTAGGGGGTATCCCC
[124 nt withheld, positions 1858-1981]
C
[91 nt withheld, positions 1983-2073]
AGGGTGATGGTTCACGTACCTAGAAGTTCCTATTCCGAAGTTCCTATTCTCTAGAAAGTATAGGAACTTC
CTTGGCCAAAAAGCCTGAACTCACCGCGACGTCTGTCGAGAAGTTTCTGATCGAAAAGTTCGACAGCGTC
TCCGACCTGATGCAGCTCTCGGAGGGCGAAGAATCTCGTGCTTTCAGCTTCGATGTAGGAGGGCGTGGAT
ATGTCCTGCGGGTAAATAGCTGCGCCGATGGTTTCTACAAAGATCGTTATGTTTATCGGCACTTTGCATC
GGCCGCGCTCCCGATTCCGGAAGTGCTTGACATTGGGGAATTCAGCGAGAGCCTGACCTATTGCATCTCC
CGCCGTGCACAGGGTGTCACGTTGCAAGACCTGCCTGAAACCGAACTGCCCGCTGTTCTGCAGCCGGTCG
CGGAGGCCATGGATGCGATCGCTGCGGCCGATCTTAGCCAGACGAGCGGGTTCGGCCCATTCGGACCGCA
AGGAATCGGTCAATACACTACATGGCGTGATTTCATATGCGCGATTGCTGATCCCCATGTGTATCACTGG
CAAACTGTGATGGACGACACCGTCAGTGCGTCCGTCGCGCAGGCTCTCGATGAGCTGATGCTTTGGGCCG
AGGACTGCCCCGAAGTCCGGCACCTCGTGCACGCGGATTTCGGCTCCAACAATGTCCTGACGGACAATGG
CCGCATAACAGCGGTCATTGACTGGAGCGAGGCGATGTTCGGGGATTCCCAATACGAGGTCGCCAACATC
TTCTTCTGGAGGCCGTGGTTGGCTTGTATGGAGCAGCAGACGCGCTACTTCGAGCGGAGGCATCCGGAGC
TTGCAGGATCGCCGCGGCTCCGGGCGTATATGCTCCGCATTGGTCTTGACCAACTCTATCAGAGCTTGGT
TGACGGCAATTTCGATGATGCAGCTTGGGCGCAGGGTCGATGCGACGCAATCGTCCGATCCGGAGCCGGG
ACTGTCGGGCGTACACAAATCGCCCGCAGAAGCGCGGCCGTCTGGACCGATGGCTGTGTAGAAGTACTCG
CCGATAGTGGAAACCGACGCCCCAGCACTCGTCCGAGGGCAAAGGAATAGCACGTACTACGAGATTTCGA
TTCCACCGCCGCCTTCTATGAAAGGTTGGGCTTCGGAATCGTTTTCCGGGACGCCGGCTGGATGATCCTC
CAGCGCGGGGATCTCATGCTGGAGTTCTTCGCCCACCCCAACTTGTTTATTGCAGCTTATAATGGTTACA
AATAAAGCAATAGCATCACAAATTTCACAAATAAAGCATTTTTTTCACTGCATTCTAGTTGTGGTTTGTC
CAAACTCATCAATGTATCTTATCATGTCTGTATACCGTCGACCTCTAGCTAGAGCTTGGCGTAATCATGG
TCATAGCTGTTTCCTGTGTGAAATTGTTATCCGCTCACAATTCCACACAACATACGAGCCGGAAGCATAA
AGTGTAAAGCCTGGGGTGCCTAATGAGTGAGCTAACTCACATTAATTGCGTTGCGCTCACTGCCCGCTTT
CCAGTCGGGAAACCTGTCGTGCCAGCTGCATTAATGAATCGGCCAACGCGCGGGGAGAGGCGGTTTGCGT
ATTGGGCGCTCTTCCGCTTCCTCGCTCACTGACTCGCTGCGCTCGGTCGTTCGGCTGCGGCGAGCGGTAT
CAGCTCACTCAAAGGCGGTAATACGGTTATCCACAGAATCAGGGGATAACGCAGGAAAGAACATGTGAGC
AAAAGGCCAGCAAAAGGCCAGGAACCGTAAAAAGGCCGCGTTGCTGGCGTTTTTCCATAGGCTCCGCCCC
CCTGACGAGCATCACAAAAATCGACGCTCAAGTCAGAGGTGGCGAAACCCGACAGGACTATAAAGATACC
AGGCGTTTCCCCCTGGAAGCTCCCTCGTGCGCTCTCCTGTTCCGACCCTGCCGCTTACCGGATACCTGTC
CGCCTTTCTCCCTTCGGGAAGCGTGGCGCTTTCTCATAGCTCACGCTGTAGGTATCTCAGTTCGGTGTAG
GTCGTTCGCTCCAAGCTGGGCTGTGTGCACGAACCCCCCGTTCAGCCCGACCGCTGCGCCTTATCCGGTA
ACTATCGTCTTGAGTCCAACCCGGTAAGACACGACTTATCGCCACTGGCAGCAGCCACTGGTAACAGGAT
TAGCAGAGCGAGGTATGTAGGCGGTGCTACAGAGTTCTTGAAGTGGTGGCCTAACTACGGCTACACTAGA
AGAACAGTATTTGGTATCTGCGCTCTGCTGAAGCCAGTTACCTTCGGAAAAAGAGTTGGTAGCTCTTGAT
CCGGCAAACAAACCACCGCTGGTAGCGGTGGTTTTTTTGTTTGCAAGCAGCAGATTACGCGCAGAAAAAA
AGGATCTCAAGAAGATCCTTTGATCTTTTCTACGGGGTCTGACGCTCAGTGGAACGAAAACTCACGTTAA
GGGATTTTGGTCATGAGATTATCAAAAAGGATCTTCACCTAGATCCTTTTAAATTAAAAATGAAGTTTTA
AATCAATCTAAAGTATATATGAGTAAACTTGGTCTGACAGTTACCAATGCTTAATCAGTGAGGCACCTAT
CTCAGCGATCTGTCTATTTCGTTCATCCATAGTTGCCTGACTCCCCGTCGTGTAGATAACTACGATACGG
GAGGGCTTACCATCTGGCCCCAGTGCTGCAATGATACCGCGAGACCCACGCTCACCGGCTCCAGATTTAT
CAGCAATAAACCAGCCAGCCGGAAGGGCCGAGCGCAGAAGTGGTCCTGCAACTTTATCCGCCTCCATCCA
GTCTATTAATTGTTGCCGGGAAGCTAGAGTAAGTAGTTCGCCAGTTAATAGTTTGCGCAACGTTGTTGCC
ATTGCTACAGGCATCGTGGTGTCACGCTCGTCGTTTGGTATGGCTTCATTCAGCTCCGGTTCCCAACGAT
CAAGGCGAGTTACATGATCCCCCATGTTGTGCAAAAAAGCGGTTAGCTCCTTCGGTCCTCCGATCGTTGT
CAGAAGTAAGTTGGCCGCAGTGTTATCACTCATGGTTATGGCAGCACTGCATAATTCTCTTACTGTCATG
CCATCCGTAAGATGCTTTTCTGTGACTGGTGAGTACTCAACCAAGTCATTCTGAGAATAGTGTATGCGGC
GACCGAGTTGCTCTTGCCCGGCGTCAATACGGGATAATACCGCGCCACATAGCAGAACTTTAAAAGTGCT
CATCATTGGAAAACGTTCTTCGGGGCGAAAACTCTCAAGGATCTTACCGCTGTTGAGATCCAGTTCGATG
TAACCCACTCGTGCACCCAACTGATCTTCAGCATCTTTTACTTTCACCAGCGTTTCTGGGTGAGCAAAAA
CAGGAAGGCAAAATGCCGCAAAAAAGGGAATAAGGGCGACACGGAAATGTTGAATACTCATACTCTTCCT
TTTTCAATATTATTGAAGCATTTATCAGGGTTATTGTCTCATGAGCGGATACATATTTGAATGTATTTAG
AAAAATAAACAAATAGGGGTTCCGCGCACATTTCCCCGAAAAGTGCCACCTGACGTC
