>Addgene plasmid #63104 | Frt-V5-hspB3 | addgene partial sequence | sequence record 106858 | CMV-F 5'-CGCAAATGGGCGGTAGGCGTG-3'
CCTATCAGTGATAGAGATCTCCCTATCAGTGATAGAGATCGTCGACGAGCTCGTTTAGTGAACCGTCAGA
TCGCCTGGAGACGCCATCCACGCTGTTTTGACCTCCATAGAAGACACCGGGACCGATCCAGCCTCCGGAC
TCTAGCGTTTAAACTTAAGCTTGAATTCACCATGGGTAAGCCTATCCCTAACCCTCTCCTCGGTCTCGAT
TCTACGGGATCCAAAAGCGGCCGCACCATGGCAAAAATCATTTTGAGGCACCTCATAGAGATTCCAGTGC
GTTACCAGGAAGAGTTTGAAGCTCGAGGTCTAGAAGACTGCAGGCTGGATCATGCTTTATATGCACTGCC
TGGGCCAACCATCGTGGACCTGAGGAAAACCAGGGCAGCGCAGTCTCCTCCAGTGGACTCAGCGGCAGAG
ACGCCACCCCGAGAAGGCAAATCCCACTTTCAGATCCTGCTGGACGTGGTCCAGTTCCTCCCTGAAGACA
TCATCATTCAGACCTTCGAAGGCTGGCTACTGATAAAAGCACAACACGGAACCAGAATGGATGAGCACGG
TTTTATCTCAAGAAGCTTCACCCGACAGTACAAACTACCAGATGGCGTGGAAATCAAAGATTTGTCTGCA
GTCCTCTGTCATGATGGAATTTTGGTGGTGGAAGTAAAGGATCCAGTTGGGACTAAGTGACATCGTATCG
GTTCCTGTTCAGAACGCGCCAAAATCGAGTCTAGAGGGCCCGTTTAAACCCGCTGATCAGCCTCGACTGT
GCCTTCTAGTTGCCAGCCATCTGTTGTTTGCCCCTCCCCCGTGCCTTCCTTGACCCTGGAAGGTGCCACT
CCCACTGTCCTTTCCTAATAA
