>Addgene plasmid #63104 | Frt-V5-hspB3 | addgene partial sequence | sequence record 106955 | BGH-rev 5'-TAGAAGGCACAGTCGAGG-3'
TCGATTTTGGCGCGTTCTGAACAGGAACCGATACGATGTCACTTAGTCCCAACTGGATCCTTTACTTCCA
CCACCAAAATTCCATCATGACAGAGGACTGCAGACAAATCTTTGATTTCCACGCCATCTGGTAGTTTGTA
CTGTCGGGTGAAGCTTCTTGAGATAAAACCGTGCTCATCCATTCTGGTTCCGTGTTGTGCTTTTATCAGT
AGCCAGCCTTCGAAGGTCTGAATGATGATGTCTTCAGGGAGGAACTGGACCACGTCCAGCAGGATCTGAA
AGTGGGATTTGCCTTCTCGGGGTGGCGTCTCTGCCGCTGAGTCCACTGGAGGAGACTGCGCTGCCCTGGT
TTTCCTCAGGTCCACGATGGTTGGCCCAGGCAGTGCATATAAAGCATGATCCAGCCTGCAGTCTTCTAGA
CCTCGAGCTTCAAACTCTTCCTGGTAACGCACTGGAATCTCTATGAGGTGCCTCAAAATGATTTTTGCCA
TGGTGCGGCCGCTTTTGGATCCCGTAGAATCGAGACCGAGGAGAGGGTTAGGGATAGGCTTACCCATGGT
GAATTCAAGCTTAAGTTTAAACGCTAGAGTCCGGAGGCTGGATCGGTCCCGGTGTCTTCTATGGAGGTCA
AAACAGCGTGGATGGCGTCTCCAGGCGATCTGACGGTTCACTAAACGAGCTCGTCGACGATCTCTATCAC
TGATAGGGAGATCTCTATCACTGATAGGGAGAGCTCTGCTTATATAGACCTCCCACCGTACACGCCTACC
GCCCATTTGCGTCAATGGGGCGGAGTTGTTACGACATTTTGGAAAGTCCCGTTGATTTTGGTGCCAAAAC
AAACTCCCATTGACGTCAATGGGGTGGAGACTTGGAAATCCCCGTGAGTCAAACCGCTATCC
